>Addgene plasmid #170049 | pUC19 Giles integrase | addgene full sequence | sequence record 332746 | Addgene NGS Result
CATTAACCTATAAAAATAGGCGTATCACGAGGCCCTTTCGTCTCGCGCGTTTCGGTGATGACGGTGAAAA
CCTCTGACACATGCAGCTCCCGGAGACGGTCACAGCTTGTCTGTAAGCGGATGCCGGGAGCAGACAAGCC
CGTCAGGGCGCGTCAGCGGGTGTTGGCGGGTGTCGGGGCTGGCTTAACTATGCGGCATCAGAGCAGATTG
TACTGAGAGTGCACCATATGCGGTGTGAAATACCGCACAGATGCGTAAGGAGAAAATACCGCATCAGGCG
CCATTCGCCATTCAGGCTGCGCAACTGTTGGGAAGGGCGATCGGTGCGGGCCTCTTCGCTATTACGCCAG
CTGGCGAAAGGGGGATGTGCTGCAAGGCGATTAAGTTGGGTAACGCCAGGGTTTTCCCAGTCACGACGTT
GTAAAACGACGGCCAGTGAATTCGAGCTCGGTACCCGGGGATCCTCTAGACACGGCCTGTCCGCACCGCG
GATCAGGCGTTGACGATGACGGGCTGGTCGGCCACGTCGGGGAGTCAGGCAACTATGGATGAACGAAATA
GACAGATCGCTGAGATAGGTGCCTCACTGATTAAGCATTGGTAACTGTCAGACCAAGTTTACTCATATAT
ACTTTAGATTGATTTCGTTGTTAACGGAATGATGATCGCCGCGGTGACACAATCGGCGTACGCGGACGCC
CGGACGTGACCGGAGGCGACCGTACACCTATCCCGACCGGGCACTATTCGGCGTGGATCCCCACGCACCC
GGCGACCCCCGAGAGGACACCGCAATGGGGCGACGCGGCAACCGCGAAGGCACATACCGGCACCGGCCGG
ACGGGCGCTGGGAGGCCCGGTTGCTCTATGACGACCCGGTCACCGGTGAACGCCGCCGGGCATCGTTCTA
CGGCAAGACGAAGACGGCGGTACGGGCCAAAATGCGCGAAGCTATCGACCGCCTCGACGCCGACGCCCCG
GTGCGTGACGCCGCGGTGACCGTGGCCGATTGGATGCGCCGGTGGTGCACCACCACCCTGTTGGTCTCCG
GCCGCGCCGACAGCACCAAATCGTTGTACGGCACACTGTCGCGCCAATACGTCGAACCCGCCCCGTTCGG
CGCGATCCGGTTGGACCGCCTGCGCACATCCGATGTCGAGGCGTTGGTGCTGCGCCTTCAACAGGCCACC
CGCCCGGGCCGCGACGGGACGCCGGTGCGCGCGGTCGCCGACAGCACGATCCGGTCGACCTACACCGTGT
TGCGCCAGGCGCTCGACGGCGCGGTGCGCGACGGCCTGATGGCGCGCAACCCTGCGGCGGCCATGAAGCG
GCCCGGGTTGTCGCGCCCGGAAGTCCGGCGGATCAACGACGCGCAGTTGGCCGACCTGTTGGCCGCCACC
GCCGGATCCCGCTACCACCGCGCCCTGTTGCTGATCGCGGCGACCGGACTGCGCGCCGGGGAGGCGTTGG
CCCTTCGGTGGGACGCCGTCGACCTCGACGCCGGGTCGCTGCGCGTGGTGGCCACCGTCGGCCGCGTCGA
GCGTCGCCTGCGCCTCACGACGCCGAAGACGGAACGATCCCGCCGGACGGTGCCGTTGACGCCGGACATG
GTGTCGATGCTGCGTCGGCACCGCGCCGACCAGTTAGCTGAACGCCTGCGCGCGGCCAACGTGTGGGAGG
ACCACGGGTTGGTGTTCCCGTCGGCGTTCGGCCGCCCGGTGGATCCGCGCAACCTGTTGCGGGTGGTGGA
GCAGGCCGCCGCGCAGGTTGGCCTCGAGGGCGTCGGCGTGCACACCCTGCGTCACGCCGCGGCGGTGGCG
ATGCTCGAGGCGGGCATCCACATCCGCGCGGTCGCCGACATCCTCGGGCATTCGTCGGTGGCGGTCACGG
GGGACATCTACGGCCACACGTCCGACGCGACCGCGCGGGCCGCCGTCGACGTGTTGTCGGCGCGACTGCG
GATCGCGGACGGCAGCGGACAGTCTTAGGGTACCCGATACCGTCGGCTTCCAAGCTTGGCGTAATCATGG
TCATAGCTGTTTCCTGTGTGAAATTGTTATCCGCTCACAATTCCACACAACATACGAGCCGGAAGCATAA
AGTGTAAAGCCTGGGGTGCCTAATGAGTGAGCTAACTCACATTAATTGCGTTGCGCTCACTGCCCGCTTT
CCAGTCGGGAAACCTGTCGTGCCAGCTGCATTAATGAATCGGCCAACGCGCGGGGAGAGGCGGTTTGCGT
ATTGGGCGCTCTTCCGCTTCCTCGCTCACTGACTCGCTGCGCTCGGTCGTTCGGCTGCGGCGAGCGGTAT
CAGCTCACTCAAAGGCGGTAATACGGTTATCCACAGAATCAGGGGATAACGCAGGAAAGAACATGTGAGC
AAAAGGCCAGCAAAAGGCCAGGAACCGTAAAAAGGCCGCGTTGCTGGCGTTTTTCCATAGGCTCCGCCCC
CCTGACGAGCATCACAAAAATCGACGCTCAAGTCAGAGGTGGCGAAACCCGACAGGACTATAAAGATACC
AGGCGTTTCCCCCTGGAAGCTCCCTCGTGCGCTCTCCTGTTCCGACCCTGCCGCTTACCGGATACCTGTC
CGCCTTTCTCCCTTCGGGAAGCGTGGCGCTTTCTCATAGCTCACGCTGTAGGTATCTCAGTTCGGTGTAG
GTCGTTCGCTCCAAGCTGGGCTGTGTGCACGAACCCCCCGTTCAGCCCGACCGCTGCGCCTTATCCGGTA
ACTATCGTCTTGAGTCCAACCCGGTAAGACACGACTTATCGCCACTGGCAGCAGCCACTGGTAACAGGAT
TAGCAGAGCGAGGTATGTAGGCGGTGCTACAGAGTTCTTGAAGTGGTGGCCTAACTACGGCTACACTAGA
AGAACAGTATTTGGTATCTGCGCTCTGCTGAAGCCAGTTACCTTCGGAAAAAGAGTTGGTAGCTCTTGAT
CCGGCAAACAAACCACCGCTGGTAGCGGTGGTTTTTTTGTTTGCAAGCAGCAGATTACGCGCAGAAAAAA
AGGATCTCAAGAAGATCCTTTGATCTTTTCTACGGGGTCTGACGCTCAGTGGAACGAAAACTCACGTTAA
GGGATTTTGGTCATGAGATTATCAAAAAGGATCTTCACCTAGATCCTTTTAAATTAAAAATGAAGTTTTA
AATCAATCTAAAGTATATATGAGTAAACTTGGTCTGACAGTTACCAATGCTTAATCAGTGAGGCACCTAT
CTCAGCGATCTGTCTATTTCGTTCATCCATAGTTGCCTGACTCCCCGTCGTGTAGATAACTACGATACGG
GAGGGCTTACCATCTGGCCCCAGTGCTGCAATGATACCGCGAGACCCACGCTCACCGGCTCCAGATTTAT
CAGCAATAAACCAGCCAGCCGGAAGGGCCGAGCGCAGAAGTGGTCCTGCAACTTTATCCGCCTCCATCCA
GTCTATTAATTGTTGCCGGGAAGCTAGAGTAAGTAGTTCGCCAGTTAATAGTTTGCGCAACGTTGTTGCC
ATTGCTACAGGCATCGTGGTGTCACGCTCGTCGTTTGGTATGGCTTCATTCAGCTCCGGTTCCCAACGAT
CAAGGCGAGTTACATGATCCCCCATGTTGTGCAAAAAAGCGGTTAGCTCCTTCGGTCCTCCGATCGTTGT
CAGAAGTAAGTTGGCCGCAGTGTTATCACTCATGGTTATGGCAGCACTGCATAATTCTCTTACTGTCATG
CCATCCGTAAGATGCTTTTCTGTGACTGGTGAGTACTCAACCAAGTCATTCTGAGAATAGTGTATGCGGC
GACCGAGTTGCTCTTGCCCGGCGTCAATACGGGATAATACCGCGCCACATAGCAGAACTTTAAAAGTGCT
CATCATTGGAAAACGTTCTTCGGGGCGAAAACTCTCAAGGATCTTACCGCTGTTGAGATCCAGTTCGATG
TAACCCACTCGTGCACCCAACTGATCTTCAGCATCTTTTACTTTCACCAGCGTTTCTGGGTGAGCAAAAA
CAGGAAGGCAAAATGCCGCAAAAAAGGGAATAAGGGCGACACGGAAATGTTGAATACTCATACTCTTCCT
TTTTCAATATTATTGAAGCATTTATCAGGGTTATTGTCTCATGAGCGGATACATATTTGAATGTATTTAG
AAAAATAAACAAATAGGGGTTCCGCGCACATTTCCCCGAAAAGTGCCACCTGACGTCTAAGAAACCATTA
TTATCATGA
Features (pLannotate 1.2.2; 12 found; start..end, strand, type, name):
     42..77      +  CDS            rop (fragment): Rop protein, which maintains plasmids at low copy number; rop
    179..278     +  misc_feature   bom (fragment): basis of mobility region from pBR322
    284..441     -  CDS            lacZα (fragment): LacZα fragment of β-galactosidase; lacZ fragment
    438..470     +  misc_feature   MCS (fragment): pUC18/19 multiple cloning site
    523..603     +  CDS            bla(M) (fragment): β-lactamase lacking the signal sequence; bla(M); allows cytosolic expression of β-lactamase
   2054..2070    -  protein_bind   lac operator: The lac repressor binds to the lac operator to inhibit transcription in E. coli. This inhibition can be relieved by adding lactose or isopropyl-β-D-thiogalactopyranoside (IPTG). lac repressor encoded by lacI
   2078..2108    -  promoter       lac promoter: promoter for the E. coli lac operon
   2123..2144    -  protein_bind   CAP binding site: CAP binding activates transcription in the presence of cAMP. E. coli catabolite activator protein
   2157..2249    -  CDS            lacI (fragment): lac repressor; lacI; The lac repressor binds to the lac operator to inhibit transcription in E. coli. This inhibition can be relieved by adding lactose or isopropyl-β-D-thiogalactopyranoside (IPTG).
   2432..3020    -  rep_origin     ori: high-copy-number ColE1/pMB1/pBR322/pUC origin of replication
   3191..4051    -  CDS            AmpR: β-lactamase; bla; confers resistance to ampicillin, carbenicillin, and related antibiotics
   4052..4156    -  promoter       AmpR promoter: bla
