[The description below was written by a language model from this plasmid's Addgene catalogue record and pLannotate feature annotations shown in this document.]
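Description:
pUC19 Giles integrase is a 4,209 nt bacterial plasmid built on the pUC19 cloning backbone and carrying the integrase gene of the mycobacteriophage Giles as a 1,194 bp insert. It is propagated in E. coli through the high-copy ColE1/pUC-type origin and selected with ampicillin via the AmpR β-lactamase gene and its native promoter. The annotated backbone elements are the usual pUC19 remnants: a lacZα fragment, part of the multiple cloning site, the lac promoter with its operator and CAP binding site, and short fragments of lacI, rop and the bom region.

The integrase itself was not recognised by the automated annotation. An unannotated stretch of roughly 1.4 kb lies between the partial MCS and a short β-lactamase-like fragment on one side and the lac operator and promoter on the other, and this is presumably where the insert sits. The record does not state which promoter drives the integrase or its orientation relative to the lac promoter. No mycobacterial origin of replication, attP site or mycobacterial selection marker is annotated, so the plasmid would not be expected to persist in mycobacteria.

Phage integrases of this kind catalyse site-specific recombination between a phage attP site and the matching bacterial attB site. The associated publication concerns chromosomally integrated fluorescent reporter constructs for Mycobacterium tuberculosis. A plausible use, though not spelled out in the record, is as a non-replicating helper that supplies Giles integrase in trans. It would drive single-copy chromosomal insertion of a co-delivered attP-bearing reporter plasmid, and because the integrase gene is not retained, the resulting integrants should be more stable.
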