Addgene plasmid #170049: pUC19 Giles integrase
Purpose: pUC19 with Giles integrase
Depositing lab: Clifton Barry III. Depositing organization: National Institute of Allergy and Infectious Diseases (NIAID). Publication: Development and Optimization of Chromosomally-Integrated Fluorescent Mycobacterium tuberculosis Reporter Constructs. Kolbe K, Bell AC, Prosser GA, Assmann M, Yang HJ, Forbes HE, Gallucci S, Mayer-Barber KD, Boshoff HI, Barry Iii CE. Front Microbiol. 2020 Dec 9;11:591866. doi: 10.3389/fmicb.2020.591866. eCollection 2020. PubMed 33362741.
Backbone
  Vector backbone: pUC19
  Vector type: Bacterial Expression
Growth in bacteria
  Bacterial resistance: Ampicillin, 100 μg/mL
  Growth temperature: 37°C
  Growth strain: DH5alpha
  Copy number: Unknown
Gene/Insert
  Gene/Insert name: GIles Integrase
  Insert size (bp): 1194
Terms and licenses: Academic/Nonprofit Terms; Industry Terms: Not Available to Industry
How to cite: pUC19 Giles integrase was a gift from Clifton Barry III (Addgene plasmid # 170049 ; http://n2t.net/addgene:170049 ; RRID:Addgene_170049)
